>Addgene plasmid #199753 | mCas13 Twin-SUMO | addgene full sequence | sequence record 399197 | Addgene NGS Result
TTTCCTGTTTGGTCACTGATGCCTCCGTGTAAGGGGGATTTCTGTTCATGGGGGTAATGATACCGATGAA
ACGAGAGAGGATGCTCACGATACGGGTTACTGATGATGAACATGCCCGGTTACTGGAACGTTGTGAGGGT
AAACAACTGGCGGTATGGATGCGGCGGGACCAGAGAAAAATCACTCAGGGTCAATGCCAGCGCTTCGTTA
ATACAGATGTAGGTGTTCCACAGGGTAGCCAGCAGCATCCTGCGATGCAGATCCGGAACATAATGGTGCA
GGGCGCTGACTTCCGCGTTTCCAGACTTTACGAAACACGGAAACCGAAGACCATTCATGTTGTTGCTCAG
GTCGCAGACGTTTTGCAGCAGCAGTCGCTTCACGTTCGCTCGCGTATCGGTGATTCATTCTGCTAACCAG
TAAGGCAACCCCGCCAGCCTAGCCGGGTCCTCAACGACAGGAGCACGATCATGCGCACCCGTGGCCAGGA
CCCAACGCTGCCCGAGATGCGCCGCGTGCGGCTGCTGGAGATGGCGGACGCGATGGATATGTTCTGCCAA
GGGTTGGTTTGCGCATTCACAGTTCTCCGCAAGAATTGATTGGCTCCAATTCTTGGAGTGGTGAATCCGT
TAGCGAGGTGCCGCCGGCTTCCATTCAGGTCGAGGTGGCCCGGCTCCATGCACCGCGACGCAACGCGGGG
AGGCAGACAAGGTATAGGGCGGCGCCTACAATCCATGCCAACCCGTTCCATGTGCTCGCCGAGGCGGCAT
AAATCGCCGTGACGATCAGCGGTCCAATGATCGAAGTTAGGCTGGTAAGAGCCGCGAGCGATCCTTGAAG
CTGTCCCTGATGGTCGTCATCTACCTGCCTGGACAGCATGGCCTGCAACGCGGGCATCCCGATGCCGCCG
GAAGCGAGAAGAATCATAATGGGGAAGGCCATCCAGCCTCGCGTCGCGAACGCCAGCAAGACGTAGCCCA
GCGCGTCGGCCGCCATGCCGGCGATAATGGCCTGCTTCTCGCCGAAACGTTTGGTGGCGGGACCAGTGAC
GAAGGCTTGAGCGAGGGCGTGCAAGATTCCGAATACCGCAAGCGACAGGCCGATCATCGTCGCGCTCCAG
CGAAAGCGGTCCTCGCCGAAAATGACCCAGAGCGCTGCCGGCACCTGTCCTACGAGTTGCATGATAAAGA
AGACAGTCATAAGTGCGGCGACGATAGTCATGCCCCGCGCCCACCGGAAGGAGCTGACTGGGTTGAAGGC
TCTCAAGGGCATCGGTCGAGATCCCGGTGCCTAATGAGTGAGCTAACTTACATTAATTGCGTTGCGCTCA
CTGCCCGCTTTCCAGTCGGGAAACCTGTCGTGCCAGCTGCATTAATGAATCGGCCAACGCGCGGGGAGAG
GCGGTTTGCGTATTGGGCGCCAGGGTGGTTTTTCTTTTCACCAGTGAGACGGGCAACAGCTGATTGCCCT
TCACCGCCTGGCCCTGAGAGAGTTGCAGCAAGCGGTCCACGCTGGTTTGCCCCAGCAGGCGAAAATCCTG
TTTGATGGTGGTTAACGGCGGGATATAACATGAGCTGTCTTCGGTATCGTCGTATCCCACTACCGAGATA
TCCGCACCAACGCGCAGCCCGGACTCGGTAATGGCGCGCATTGCGCCCAGCGCCATCTGATCGTTGGCAA
CCAGCATCGCAGTGGGAACGATGCCCTCATTCAGCATTTGCATGGTTTGTTGAAAACCGGACATGGCACT
CCAGTCGCCTTCCCGTTCCGCTATCGGCTGAATTTGATTGCGAGTGAGATATTTATGCCAGCCAGCCAGA
CGCAGACGCGCCGAGACAGAACTTAATGGGCCCGCTAACAGCGCGATTTGCTGGTGACCCAATGCGACCA
GATGCTCCACGCCCAGTCGCGTACCGTCTTCATGGGAGAAAATAATACTGTTGATGGGTGTCTGGTCAGA
GACATCAAGAAATAACGCCGGAACATTAGTGCAGGCAGCTTCCACAGCAATGGCATCCTGGTCATCCAGC
GGATAGTTAATGATCAGCCCACTGACGCGTTGCGCGAGAAGATTGTGCACCGCCGCTTTACAGGCTTCGA
CGCCGCTTCGTTCTACCATCGACACCACCACGCTGGCACCCAGTTGATCGGCGCGAGATTTAATCGCCGC
GACAATTTGCGACGGCGCGTGCAGGGCCAGACTGGAGGTGGCAACGCCAATCAGCAACGACTGTTTGCCC
GCCAGTTGTTGTGCCACGCGGTTGGGAATGTAATTCAGCTCCGCCATCGCCGCTTCCACTTTTTCCCGCG
TTTTCGCAGAAACGTGGCTGGCCTGGTTCACCACGCGGGAAACGGTCTGATAAGAGACACCGGCATACTC
TGCGACATCGTATAACGTTACTGGTTTCACATTCACCACCCTGAATTGACTCTCTTCCGGGCGCTATCAT
GCCATACCGCGAAAGGTTTTGCGCCATTCGATGGTGTCCGGGATCTCGACGCTCTCCCTTATGCGACTCC
TGCATTAGGAAGCAGCCCAGTAGTAGGTTGAGGCCGTTGAGCACCGCCGCCGCAAGGAATGGTGCATGCA
AGGAGATGGCGCCCAACAGTCCCCCGGCCACGGGGCCTGCCACCATACCCACGCCGAAACAAGCGCTCAT
GAGCCCGAAGTGGCGAGCCCGATCTTCCCCATCGGTGATGTCGGCGATATAGGCGCCAGCAACCGCACCT
GTGGCGCCGGTGATGCCGGCCACGATGCGTCCGGCGTAGAGGATCGAGATCTCGATCCCGCGAAATTAAT
ACGACTCACTATAGGGGAATTGTGAGCGGATAACAATTCCCCTCTAGAAATAATTTTGTTTAACTTTAAG
AAGGAGATATACCATGGGCAGCAGCCATCATCATCATCATCACAGCAGCGGCCTGGTGCCGCGCGGCAGC
CATATGGCTAGCTGGAGCCATCCGCAGTTTGAAAAAGGTGGTGGTAGCGGTGGTGGTTCAGGTGGTAGTG
CATGGTCACACCCTCAGTTTGAGAAAATGTCGGACTCAGAAGTCAATCAAGAAGCTAAGCCAGAGGTCAA
GCCAGAAGTCAAGCCTGAGACTCACATCAATTTAAAGGTGTCCGATGGATCTTCAGAGATCTTCTTCAAG
ATCAAAAAGACCACTCCTTTAAGAAGGCTGATGGAAGCGTTCGCTAAAAGACAGGGTAAGGAAATGGACT
CCTTAAGATTCTTGTACGACGGTATTAGAATCCAAGCTGATCAGACCCCTGAAGATTTGGACATGGAGGA
TAACGATATTATTGAGGCTCACAGAGAACAGATTGGTGGATCCATGGGAATAGACTATAGTCTAACATCA
GATTGCTACCGTGGTATCAATAAATCTTGTTTCGCTGTGGCGCTGAACATTGCTTACGACAACTGCGATC
ATAAAGGCTGCCGTACCCTGCTGTCGGAGGTTTTGCGCTCTAAAGGCGGTATTTCGGACGAACAGATTAA
GTCCCAAGTTGTCGATGGTATCCAGAAGCGCCTGAAGGATATCCGTAACTATTTCAGCCATTATTATCAT
GCAGAGGATTGCCTGCGCTTTGGTGACCAGGATGCGGTGAAAGTGTTTCTGGAGGAGATTTATAAGAATG
CAGAGAGCAAAACGGTCGGTGCGACCAAAGAGTCTGACTACAAGGGCGTTGTACCTCCGCTCTTTGAATT
ACATAATGGTACATACATGATTACCGCAGCGGGTGTCATCTTTCTCGCCAGCTTCTTCTGCCATCGTAGC
AACGTTTATCGCATGCTGGGTGCCGTCAAAGGCTTCAAACACACCGGCAAAGAGCAGCTGTCCGATGGCC
AGAAACGTGACTATGGCTTTACGCGTCGCCTGCTCGCTTACTATGCTCTGCGTGACTCCTACAGCGTTGG
CGCAGAAGATAAAACGCGTTGCTTTCGTGAAATTCTGTCGTATCTGTCACGTGTTCCACAGTTGGCGGTG
GACTGGCTGAACGAACAACAATTGTTGACGCCGGAAGAAAAGGAGGCGTTTCTGAACCAGCCGGCAGAGG
ACGAGGGCGGTGACATCTCTGACAGCAGTAGCTCCGACAAAAACAAAAAGTCCAAAGAGAAAAGACGCAG
CCTGCGCCGTGATGAGAAGTTCATTTTGTTTGCCATCCAATTTATCGAGGGCTGGGCAGCAGAGCAGGGT
CTGGATGTTACCTTCGCTCGTTACCAGAAGACCGTTGAAAAGGCTGAGAACAAAAACCAGGACGGTAAAC
AAGCGCGTGCAGTTCAGCTCAAGTACCGCAACCAAGGCCTGAACCCGGATTTCAACAACGAGTGGATGTA
TTACATCCAGAACGAGCACGCGATTATTCAGATTAAACTGAATAATAAGAAAGCGGTTGCAGCGCGTATT
AGCGAAAATGAACTGAAGTATTTGGTCCTGTTGATCTTCGAGGAGAAGGGTAATGACGCGGTGCAGAAGT
TGAATTGCTACATCTACAGCATGAGCCAGAAGATTGAGGGTGAATGGAAACACCGTCCGGAAGATGAGCG
TTGGATGCCGAGCTTCACCAAACGAGCGGACCGCACCGTGACCCCGGAAGCCGTCCAAAGCCGTCTGAGC
TATATCCGCAAACAGCTGCAAGAAACCATTGAGAAGATTGGTCAAGAAGAACCGCGTAACAACAAGTGGC
TGATCTACAAGGGCAAAAAGATCTCTATGATTTTGAAGTTCATCAGTGATTCGATCCGTGATATTCAACG
CCGTCCGAATGTTAAACAATATCACATTTTGCGTGACGCACTGCAACGTCTCGACTTCGATGGTTTTTAT
AAGGAACTTCAGAATTATGTTAATGACGGCCGCATTGCCGTAAGCCTGTATGACCAAATCAAGGGCGTGA
ATGACATCAGCGGTCTGTGTAAAAAAGTTTGTGAACTGACCTTGGAAAGGCTAGCGGGTCTGGAGGCTAA
AAACGGCAGCGAACTGAGACGTTACATCGGCCTGGAAGCGCAGGAGAAGCACCCGAAGTACGGTGAATGG
AATACCCTGCAAGAAAAAGCGAAACGCTTTCTGGAGTCTCAGTTCTCCATTGGTAAGAATTTTTTGCGTA
AAATGTTTTACGGCGATTGTTGTCAAAAGCGCTGCTTCGATGAGGAGAAAGGCTACAACACCCAGGCGAA
GGAGCGCAAAAGCCTGTATTCCATCGTTAAGGAGAAGCTGAAGGATATCAAGCCGATCCATGATGACCGT
TGGTATCTGATTGATCGTAACCCGAAAAACTACGATAATAAGCACAGCCGCATCATCCGTCAGATGTGCA
ACACGTACATCCAAGATGTGTTATGCATGAAGATGGCGATGTGGCACTACGAGAAATTAATCTCCGCGAC
TGAGTTCCGTAACAAGTTGGAGTGGAACTGCATTGGTCAGGGTAACATGGGTTATGAACGTTACTCACTG
TGGTACAAGACCGGTTGCGGTGTGGTGATCCAATTCACGCCAGCTGATTTCCTGCGGCTGGACATTATTG
AAAAACCGGCAATGATCGAGAACATCTGCCAGTGTTTCGTGCTGGGCAACAAAAAGCTAAACAGCGGCGC
GGAAAAGAAAATCACTTGGGATAAATTCAACAAGGACGGCATAGCGAAATACCGTAAGCGCCAGGCCGAG
GCGGTGCGTGCGATCTTCGCGTTTGAAGAGGGTCTCAAGATCCAAGAAGACAAATGGTCACACGAACGTT
ACTTCCCGTTTTGTAATATCTTGGATGAAGCCGTGAAGCAGGGGAAAATCAAAGATACCGGTAAGGACAA
AGAAGCCTTAAATCGTGGTCGTAACGACTTTTTTCATGAAGAATTTAAAAGCACCGAAGACCAGCAAGCG
ATTTTTCAAAAATACTTCCCGATTGTTGAACGGAAGGACGACACCAAAAAACGTCGCGATAAGAAACAGA
AGTAAGCGGCCGCACTCGAGGCCCGAAAGGAAGCTGAGTTGGCTGCTGCCACCGCTGAGCAATAACTAGC
ATAACCCCTTGGGGCCTCTAAACGGGTCTTGAGGGGTTTTTTGCTGAAAGGAGGAACTATATCCGGATAT
CCCGCAAGAGGCCCGGCAGTACCGGCATAACCAAGCCTATGCCTACAGCATCCAGGGTGACGGTGCCGAG
GATGACGATGAGCGCATTGTTAGATTTCATACACGGTGCCTGACTGCGTTAGCAATTTAACTGTGATAAA
CTACCGCATTAAAGCTTATCGATGATAAGCTGTCAAACATGAGAATTCTTGAAGACGAAAGGGCCTCGTG
ATACGCCTATTTTTATAGGTTAATGTCATGATAATAATGGTTTCTTAGACGTCAGGTGGCACTTTTCGGG
GAAATGTGCGCGGAACCCCTATTTGTTTATTTTTCTAAATACATTCAAATATGTATCCGCTCATGAGACA
ATAACCCTGATAAATGCTTCAATAATATTGAAAAAGGAAGAGTATGAGTATTCAACATTTCCGTGTCGCC
CTTATTCCCTTTTTTGCGGCATTTTGCCTTCCTGTTTTTGCTCACCCAGAAACGCTGGTGAAAGTAAAAG
ATGCTGAAGATCAGTTGGGTGCACGAGTGGGTTACATCGAACTGGATCTCAACAGCGGTAAGATCCTTGA
GAGTTTTCGCCCCGAAGAACGTTTTCCAATGATGAGCACTTTTAAAGTTCTGCTATGTGGCGCGGTATTA
TCCCGTGTTGACGCCGGGCAAGAGCAACTCGGTCGCCGCATACACTATTCTCAGAATGACTTGGTTGAGT
ACTCACCAGTCACAGAAAAGCATCTTACGGATGGCATGACAGTAAGAGAATTATGCAGTGCTGCCATAAC
CATGAGTGATAACACTGCGGCCAACTTACTTCTGACAACGATCGGAGGACCGAAGGAGCTAACCGCTTTT
TTGCACAACATGGGGGATCATGTAACTCGCCTTGATCGTTGGGAACCGGAGCTGAATGAAGCCATACCAA
ACGACGAGCGTGACACCACGATGCCTGCAGCAATGGCAACAACGTTGCGCAAACTATTAACTGGCGAACT
ACTTACTCTAGCTTCCCGGCAACAATTAATAGACTGGATGGAGGCGGATAAAGTTGCAGGACCACTTCTG
CGCTCGGCCCTTCCGGCTGGCTGGTTTATTGCTGATAAATCTGGAGCCGGTGAGCGTGGGTCTCGCGGTA
TCATTGCAGCACTGGGGCCAGATGGTAAGCCCTCCCGTATCGTAGTTATCTACACGACGGGGAGTCAGGC
AACTATGGATGAACGAAATAGACAGATCGCTGAGATAGGTGCCTCACTGATTAAGCATTGGTAACTGTCA
GACCAAGTTTACTCATATATACTTTAGATTGATTTAAAACTTCATTTTTAATTTAAAAGGATCTAGGTGA
AGATCCTTTTTGATAATCTCATGACCAAAATCCCTTAACGTGAGTTTTCGTTCCACTGAGCGTCAGACCC
CGTAGAAAAGATCAAAGGATCTTCTTGAGATCCTTTTTTTCTGCGCGTAATCTGCTGCTTGCAAACAAAA
AAACCACCGCTACCAGCGGTGGTTTGTTTGCCGGATCAAGAGCTACCAACTCTTTTTCCGAAGGTAACTG
GCTTCAGCAGAGCGCAGATACCAAATACTGTCCTTCTAGTGTAGCCGTAGTTAGGCCACCACTTCAAGAA
CTCTGTAGCACCGCCTACATACCTCGCTCTGCTAATCCTGTTACCAGTGGCTGCTGCCAGTGGCGATAAG
TCGTGTCTTACCGGGTTGGACTCAAGACGATAGTTACCGGATAAGGCGCAGCGGTCGGGCTGAACGGGGG
GTTCGTGCACACAGCCCAGCTTGGAGCGAACGACCTACACCGAACTGAGATACCTACAGCGTGAGCTATG
AGAAAGCGCCACGCTTCCCGAAGGGAGAAAGGCGGACAGGTATCCGGTAAGCGGCAGGGTCGGAACAGGA
GAGCGCACGAGGGAGCTTCCAGGGGGAAACGCCTGGTATCTTTATAGTCCTGTCGGGTTTCGCCACCTCT
GACTTGAGCGTCGATTTTTGTGATGCTCGTCAGGGGGGCGGAGCCTATGGAAAAACGCCAGCAACGCGGC
CTTTTTACGGTTCCTGGCCTTTTGCTGGCCTTTTGCTCACATGTTCTTTCCTGCGTTATCCCCTGATTCT
GTGGATAACCGTATTACCGCCTTTGAGTGAGCTGATACCGCTCGCCGCAGCCGAACGACCGAGCGCAGCG
AGTCAGTGAGCGAGGAAGCGGAAGAGCGCCTGATGCGGTATTTTCTCCTTACGCATCTGTGCGGTATTTC
ACACCGCAATGGTGCACTCTCAGTACAATCTGCTCTGATGCCGCATAGTTAAGCCAGTATACACTCCGCT
ATCGCTACGTGACTGGGTCATGGCTGCGCCCCGACACCCGCCAACACCCGCTGACGCGCCCTGACGGGCT
TGTCTGCTCCCGGCATCCGCTTACAGACAAGCTGTGACCGTCTCCGGGAGCTGCATGTGTCAGAGGTTTT
CACCGTCATCACCGAAACGCGCGAGGCAGCTGCGGTAAAGCTCATCAGCGTGGTCGTGAAGCGATTCACA
GATGTCTGCCTGTTCATCCGCGTCCAGCTCGTTGAGTTTCTCCAGAAGCGTTAATGTCTGGCTTCTGATA
AAGCGGGCCATGTTAAGGGCGGTTT
Features (pLannotate 1.2.2; 21 found; start..end, strand, type, name):
     33..413     +  CDS            YPB1_ECOLX: Protein predicted: Swiss-Prot protein existence level 4. From Escherichia coli.
    655..1279    -  CDS            TcR (fragment): tetracycline efflux protein; tet; confers resistance to tetracycline
   1294..1315    -  protein_bind   CAP binding site: CAP binding activates transcription in the presence of cAMP. E. coli catabolite activator protein
   1328..2410    -  CDS            lacI: lac repressor; lacI; The lac repressor binds to the lac operator to inhibit transcription in E. coli. This inhibition can be relieved by adding lactose or isopropyl-β-D-thiogalactopyranoside (IPTG).
   2411..2488    -  promoter       lacI promoter: lacI
   2496..2775    -  CDS            TcR (fragment): tetracycline efflux protein; tet; confers resistance to tetracycline
   2797..2815    +  promoter       T7 promoter: promoter for bacteriophage T7 RNA polymerase
   2816..2840    +  protein_bind   lac operator: The lac repressor binds to the lac operator to inhibit transcription in E. coli. This inhibition can be relieved by adding lactose or isopropyl-β-D-thiogalactopyranoside (IPTG). lac repressor encoded by lacI
   2855..2877    +  RBS            RBS: efficient ribosome binding site from bacteriophage T7 gene 10 (Olins and Rangwala, 1989)
   2896..2912    +  CDS            capTEV™ (fragment): composite tag for in vivo biotinylation, TEV protease cleavage, and 6xHis tagging
   2923..2940    +  CDS            thrombin site: thrombin recognition and cleavage site
   3037..3329    +  CDS            SUMO (fragment): cleavable ubiquitin-like protein tag; S. cerevisiae SMT3 (truncated)
   5971..6008    +  CDS            SET1 (fragment): solubility-enhancement tag derived from T7 phage gene 10B
   6016..6063    +  terminator     T7 terminator: transcription terminator for bacteriophage T7 RNA polymerase
   6086..6190    -  CDS            TcR (fragment): tetracycline efflux protein; tet; confers resistance to tetracycline
   6238..6266    -  promoter       tet promoter: E. coli promoter for tetracycline efflux protein gene
   6379..6483    +  promoter       AmpR promoter: bla
   6484..7344    +  CDS            AmpR: β-lactamase; bla; confers resistance to ampicillin, carbenicillin, and related antibiotics
   7515..8103    +  rep_origin     ori: high-copy-number ColE1/pMB1/pBR322/pUC origin of replication
   8289..8428    -  misc_feature   bom: basis of mobility region from pBR322
   8530..16      -  CDS            rop (across the origin): Rop protein, which maintains plasmids at low copy number; rop
