[The description below was written by a language model from this plasmid's Addgene catalogue record and pLannotate feature annotations shown in this document.]
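Description:
mCas13 Twin-SUMO is an 8.7 kb bacterial expression plasmid for producing a codon-optimized miniature Cas13 effector (mCas13) as a recombinant protein in E. coli. It is built on a "Twin SUMO" backbone with pET/pBR322-type architecture: a ColE1/pMB1-family origin accompanied by the bom mobility region and the rop gene, which holds copy number down, plus an ampicillin resistance gene (β-lactamase) under its own promoter for selection. Scattered fragments of the tetracycline resistance gene and its promoter are non-functional remnants of the pBR322 ancestry.

The catalogue lists the promoter as "LacI", but the feature table shows that the expression cassette is driven by a T7 promoter followed by a lac operator and the T7 gene 10 ribosome binding site. The lacI promoter instead drives a divergently oriented lacI repressor gene, which keeps the cassette silent until induction with IPTG. Expression therefore requires a host supplying T7 RNA polymerase. The reading frame begins with a short N-terminal tag region (annotated as a fragment of a His-containing composite tag and a thrombin cleavage site), continues into a yeast SMT3-derived SUMO domain that aids solubility and can be removed by SUMO protease, and then enters the roughly 2.6 kb mCas13 insert cloned between BamHI and NotI. The insert itself is not annotated in the table but corresponds to the gap between the SUMO tag and the T7 terminator. The source organism of mCas13 is not stated. The purified protein was used in the associated work to develop a compact Cas13-based RNA detection system for SARS-CoV-2 diagnostics.
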