Addgene plasmid #199753: mCas13 Twin-SUMO
Purpose: Expresses codon optimized miniature mCas13 for protein expression in E.coli
Depositing lab: Magdy Mahfouz. Depositing organization: King Abdullah University of Science and Technology (KAUST). Publication: A Novel Miniature CRISPR-Cas13 System for SARS-CoV-2 Diagnostics. Mahas A, Wang Q, Marsic T, Mahfouz MM. ACS Synth Biol. 2021 Oct 15;10(10):2541-2551. doi: 10.1021/acssynbio.1c00181. Epub 2021 Sep 21. PubMed 34546709.
Backbone
  Vector backbone: Twin SUMO
  Backbone size w/o insert (bp): 6076
  Total vector size (bp): 8705
  Vector type: Bacterial Expression
  Selectable markers: None
Growth in bacteria
  Bacterial resistance: Ampicillin, 100 μg/mL
  Growth temperature: 37°C
  Growth strain: DH5alpha
  Copy number: Unknown
Gene/Insert
  Gene/Insert name: mCas13
  Species: Unknown
  Insert size (bp): 2619
  Promoter: LacI
  Tag / fusion protein: SUMO (N terminal on backbone)
  Cloning method: Restriction Enzyme; 5′ cloning site BamHI (unknown if destroyed); 3′ cloning site NotI (unknown if destroyed)
  Sequencing primers: 5′ gaaattaatacgactcactatagggg; 3′ caaaaaacccctcaagacccg
Terms and licenses: Academic/Nonprofit Terms; Industry Terms: Not Available to Industry
How to cite: mCas13 Twin-SUMO was a gift from Magdy Mahfouz (Addgene plasmid # 199753 ; http://n2t.net/addgene:199753 ; RRID:Addgene_199753)
